>Addgene plasmid #230101 | AiP11712 - pAAV-hsA2-AiE0219h-minRho-SYFP2-WPRE3-BGHpA (Alias: CN1712) | addgene full sequence | sequence record 462709 | Addgene NGS Result
CCTGCAGGCAGCTGCGCGCTCGCTCGCTCACTGAGGCCGCCCGGGCGTCGGGCGACCTTTGGTCGCCCGG
CCTCAGTGAGCGAGCGAGCGCGCAGAGAGGGAGTGGCCAACTCCATCACTAGGGGTTCCTGCGGCCGCAA
CGCGTTTAGAACAATGGCTGGCCCATAGTAAATGCCGTGTTAGTGTGTTAGTTGCTGTTCTTCCACGTCA
GAAGAGGCACAGACAAATTACCACCAGGTGGCGCTCAGAGTCTGCGGAGGCATCACAACAGCCCTGAATT
TGAATCCTGCTCTGCCACTGCCTAGTTGAGACCTTTTACTACCTGACTAGCTGTTTGTGTATTTTAGGTG
TTTGTTTACCAGGCTGACTAGTGCTCTGTGGTCTTGATCAATTGTCCCAGCAGAGTTGGTGCATGGGAAA
GCCTTTCTTGGCCTTATCAGCAGCTCAGCCTGGGAGGTTGGCCCGGGGGCTGACCAAGCACAAAATAGAA
AAGCCACTAATAAGATCCAGCTGGAACAAATAGCCTCTATTTATTTTAGGAAACTAATGATATGTCATCA
TGACACATATCTAACCTTAGTATTTCTGATTGGACAGGCCAGTTATGTGGGCTATGATTCAAGCCATGGT
ACGGCTCTGCGAATTCGATATCATAATCAACCATAGGTACCGAGCTCGGGATTCAGCCGGGAGCTTAGGG
AGGGGAGGTCACTTCATAAGGGCCTGGGGGGGGAGTTGGAGCCACGAGTCGTCCAGCCGGAGCCCCGTGT
GGCTGAGCTCCGGCCTCAGAAGCATCCCCGGGTTGGATCCTTCGAAGCTAGCGCTACCGGTCGCCACCAT
GGTGAGCAAGGGCGAGGAGCTGTTCACCGGGGTGGTGCCCATCCTGGTCGAGCTGGACGGCGACGTAAAC
GGCCACAAGTTCAGCGTGTCCGGCGAGGGCGAGGGCGATGCCACCTACGGCAAGCTGACCCTGAAGCTGA
TCTGCACCACCGGCAAGCTGCCCGTGCCCTGGCCCACCCTCGTGACCACCCTGGGCTACGGCGTGCAGTG
CTTCGCCCGCTACCCCGACCACATGAAGCAGCACGACTTCTTCAAGTCCGCCATGCCCGAAGGCTACGTC
CAGGAGCGCACCATCTTCTTCAAGGACGACGGCAACTACAAGACCCGCGCCGAGGTGAAGTTCGAGGGCG
ACACCCTGGTGAACCGCATCGAGCTGAAGGGCATCGACTTCAAGGAGGACGGCAACATCCTGGGGCACAA
GCTGGAGTACAACTACAACAGCCACAACGTCTATATCACCGCCGACAAGCAGAAGAACGGCATCAAGGCC
AACTTCAAGATCCGCCACAACATCGAGGACGGCGGCGTGCAGCTCGCCGACCACTACCAGCAGAACACCC
CCATCGGCGACGGCCCCGTGCTGCTGCCCGACAACCACTACCTGAGCTACCAGTCCAAGCTGAGCAAAGA
CCCCAACGAGAAGCGCGATCACATGGTCCTGCTGGAGTTCGTGACCGCCGCCGGGATCACTCTCGGCATG
GACGAGCTGTACAAGTAAGTCGACATCATAATCAACCTCTGGATTACAAAATTTGTGAAAGATTGACTGG
TATTCTTAACTATGTTGCTCCTTTTACGCTATGTGGATACGCTGCTTTAATGCCTTTGTATCATGCTATT
GCTTCCCGTATGGCTTTCATTTTCTCCTCCTTGTATAAATCCTGGTTAGTTCTTGCCACGGCGGAACTCA
TCGCCGCCTGCCTTGCCCGCTGCTGGACAGGGGCTCGGCTGTTGGGCACTGACAATTCCGTGGCTCGAGA
GATCTTCGACTGTGCCTTCTAGTTGCCAGCCATCTGTTGTTTGCCCCTCCCCCGTGCCTTCCTTGACCCT
GGAAGGTGCCACTCCCACTGTCCTTTCCTAATAAAATGAGGAAATTGCATCGCATTGTCTGAGTAGGTGT
CATTCTATTCTGGGGGGTGGGGTGGGGCAGGACAGCAAGGGGGAGGATTGGGAAGACAATAGCAGGCATG
AGATCTCACGTGCGGACCGAGCGGCCGCAGGAACCCCTAGTGATGGAGTTGGCCACTCCCTCTCTGCGCG
CTCGCTCGCTCACTGAGGCCGGGCGACCAAAGGTCGCCCGACGCCCGGGCTTTGCCCGGGCGGCCTCAGT
GAGCGAGCGAGCGCGCAGCTGCCTGCAGGGGCGCCTGATGCGGTATTTTCTCCTTACGCATCTGTGCGGT
ATTTCACACCGCATA
[95 nt withheld, positions 2256-2350]
T
[46 nt withheld, positions 2352-2397]
C
[141 nt withheld, positions 2399-2539]
CCTTTGACGTTGGAGTCCACGTTCTTT
[37 nt withheld, positions 2567-2603]
ACTCTATCTCGGGCTATTCTTTTGATTTATAAGGGATTTTGCCGATTTCGGTCTATTGGTTAAAAAATGA
GCTGATTTAACAAAAATTTAACGGGAATTTTAACAAAATATTAACGTTTACAATTTTATGGTGCACTCTC
AGTACAATCTGCTCTGATGCCGCATAGTTAAGCCAGCCCCGACACCCGCCAACACCCGCTGACGCGCCCT
GACGGGCTTGTCTGCTCCCGGCATCCGCTTACAGACAAGCTGTGACCGTCTCCGGGAGCTGCATGTGTCA
GAGGTTTTCACCGTCATCACCGAAACGCGCGAGACGAAAGGGCCTCGTGATACGCCTATTTTTATAGGTT
AATGTCATGATAATAATGGTTTCTTAGACGTCAGGTGGCACTTTTCGGGGAAATGTGCGCGGAACCCCTA
TTTGTTTATTTTTCTAAATACATTCAAATATGTATCCGCTCATGAGACAATAACCCTGATAAATGCTTCA
ATAATATTGAAAAAGGAAGAGTATGAGTATTCAACATTTCCGTGTCGCCCTTATTCCCTTTTTTGCGGCA
TTTTGCCTTCCTGTTTTTGCTCACCCAGAAACGCTGGTGAAAGTAAAAGATGCTGAAGATCAGTTGGGTG
CACGAGTGGGTTACATCGAACTGGATCTCAACAGCGGTAAGATCCTTGAGAGTTTTCGCCCCGAAGAACG
TTTTCCAATGATGAGCACTTTTAAAGTTCTGCTATGTGGCGCGGTATTATCCCGTATTGACGCCGGGCAA
GAGCAACTCGGTCGCCGCATACACTATTCTCAGAATGACTTGGTTGAGTACTCACCAGTCACAGAAAAGC
ATCTTACGGATGGCATGACAGTAAGAGAATTATGCAGTGCTGCCATAACCATGAGTGATAACACTGCGGC
CAACTTACTTCTGACAACGATCGGAGGACCGAAGGAGCTAACCGCTTTTTTGCACAACATGGGGGATCAT
GTAACTCGCCTTGATCGTTGGGAACCGGAGCTGAATGAAGCCATACCAAACGACGAGCGTGACACCACGA
TGCCTGTAGCAATGGCAACAACGTTGCGCAAACTATTAACTGGCGAACTACTTACTCTAGCTTCCCGGCA
ACAATTAATAGACTGGATGGAGGCGGATAAAGTTGCAGGACCACTTCTGCGCTCGGCCCTTCCGGCTGGC
TGGTTTATTGCTGATAAATCTGGAGCCGGTGAGCGTGGGTCTCGCGGTATCATTGCAGCACTGGGGCCAG
ATGGTAAGCCCTCCCGTATCGTAGTTATCTACACGACGGGGAGTCAGGCAACTATGGATGAACGAAATAG
ACAGATCGCTGAGATAGGTGCCTCACTGATTAAGCATTGGTAACTGTCAGACCAAGTTTACTCATATATA
CTTTAGATTGATTTAAAACTTCATTTTTAATTTAAAAGGATCTAGGTGAAGATCCTTTTTGATAATCTCA
TGACCAAAATCCCTTAACGTGAGTTTTCGTTCCACTGAGCGTCAGACCCCGTAGAAAAGATCAAAGGATC
TTCTTGAGATCCTTTTTTTCTGCGCGTAATCTGCTGCTTGCAAACAAAAAAACCACCGCTACCAGCGGTG
GTTTGTTTGCCGGATCAAGAGCTACCAACTCTTTTTCCGAAGGTAACTGGCTTCAGCAGAGCGCAGATAC
CAAATACTGTTCTTCTAGTGTAGCCGTAGTTAGGCCACCACTTCAAGAACTCTGTAGCACCGCCTACATA
CCTCGCTCTGCTAATCCTGTTACCAGTGGCTGCTGCCAGTGGCGATAAGTCGTGTCTTACCGGGTTGGAC
TCAAGACGATAGTTACCGGATAAGGCGCAGCGGTCGGGCTGAACGGGGGGTTCGTGCACACAGCCCAGCT
TGGAGCGAACGACCTACACCGAACTGAGATACCTACAGCGTGAGCTATGAGAAAGCGCCACGCTTCCCGA
AGGGAGAAAGGCGGACAGGTATCCGGTAAGCGGCAGGGTCGGAACAGGAGAGCGCACGAGGGAGCTTCCA
GGGGGAAACGCCTGGTATCTTTATAGTCCTGTCGGGTTTCGCCACCTCTGACTTGAGCGTCGATTTTTGT
GATGCTCGTCAGGGGGGCGGAGCCTATGGAAAAACGCCAGCAACGCGGCCTTTTTACGGTTCCTGGCCTT
TTGCTGGCCTTTTGCTCACATGT
Features (pLannotate 1.2.2; 14 found; start..end, strand, type, name):
     12..39      +  repeat_region  AAV2 ITR (fragment): inverted terminal repeat of adeno-associated virus serotype 2 inverted
     68..95      +  repeat_region  AAV2 ITR (fragment): inverted terminal repeat of adeno-associated virus serotype 2 inverted
    839..1555    +  CDS            SYFP2: SYFP2 is a basic (constitutively fluorescent) yellow fluorescent protein published in 2006, derived from Aequorea victoria. It is reported to be a very rapidly-maturing monomer with moderate acid sensitivity.
   1570..1727    +  misc_feature   WPRE (fragment): woodchuck hepatitis virus posttranscriptional regulatory element
   1733..1813    +  misc_feature   WPRE (fragment): woodchuck hepatitis virus posttranscriptional regulatory element
   1830..1941    +  polyA_signal   bGH poly(A) signal: bovine growth hormone polyadenylation signal
   2059..2199    +  repeat_region  AAV2 ITR: inverted terminal repeat of adeno-associated virus serotype 2 inverted
   2204..2255    -  misc_feature   bom (fragment): basis of mobility region from pBR322
   2274..2729    +  rep_origin     f1 ori (sequence partly withheld): f1 bacteriophage origin of replication; arrow indicates direction of (+) strand synthesis
   2730..2779    -  misc_feature   bom (fragment): basis of mobility region from pBR322
   2881..2916    -  CDS            rop (fragment): Rop protein, which maintains plasmids at low copy number; rop
   3011..3115    +  promoter       AmpR promoter: bla
   3116..3976    +  CDS            AmpR: β-lactamase; bla; confers resistance to ampicillin, carbenicillin, and related antibiotics
   4147..4735    +  rep_origin     ori: high-copy-number ColE1/pMB1/pBR322/pUC origin of replication
