[The description below was written by a language model from this plasmid's Addgene catalogue record and pLannotate feature annotations shown in this document.]
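Description:
AiP11712 - pAAV-hsA2-AiE0219h-minRho-SYFP2-WPRE3-BGHpA (alias CN1712) is a 4,796-nt AAV transfer plasmid built on a pAAV2 backbone and intended for packaging an enhancer-driven fluorescent reporter into recombinant adeno-associated virus. In bacteria it is maintained as a high-copy plasmid through a ColE1/pUC-type origin and selected with ampicillin via the bla (β-lactamase) gene and its promoter. An f1 phage origin and small remnants of pBR322 bom and rop sequences are also annotated in the backbone. The recombination-reduced growth strain listed is consistent with the need to keep the repeat-rich ITRs intact.

The payload lies between AAV2 inverted terminal repeats, which provide the cis signals for genome replication and encapsidation. The right ITR is annotated in full, whereas the left one is detected only as two short fragments. According to the name and catalogue fields, the enhancer AiE0219h sits upstream of a minimal rhodopsin promoter (minRho). Such a minimal promoter is meant to have little activity of its own, so that expression depends on the adjacent enhancer. The "hsA2" element also appears in the name, but its function is not explained in the record. None of these three upstream elements is individually annotated in the feature table, which leaves the region ahead of the coding sequence unlabelled. The expressed gene is SYFP2, a rapidly maturing monomeric yellow fluorescent protein. It is followed by WPRE3, a shortened woodchuck posttranscriptional regulatory element detected as two WPRE fragments, which enhances transcript expression, and by the bovine growth hormone polyadenylation signal.

The stated purpose is to drive AAV-mediated transgene expression in specific brain cell populations, with SYFP2 fluorescence reporting where the enhancer is active. The record does not specify which cell type AiE0219h targets.
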