Addgene plasmid #230101: AiP11712 - pAAV-hsA2-AiE0219h-minRho-SYFP2-WPRE3-BGHpA (Alias: CN1712)
Purpose: AiE0219h is an enhancer sequence, designed to drive AAV-mediated transgene expression in specific populations of brain cells
Depositing lab: Allen Institute for Brain Science & Boaz Levi. Depositing organization: Allen Institute. Publication: A suite of enhancer AAVs and transgenic mouse lines for genetic access to cortical cell types. Ben-Simon Y, Hooper M, Narayan S, Daigle TL, Dwivedi D, Way SW, Oster A, Stafford DA, Mich JK, Taormina MJ, Martinez RA, Opitz-Araya X, Roth JR, Alexander JR, Allen S, Amster A, Arbuckle J, Ayala A, Baker PM, Bakken TE, Barcelli T, Barta S, Bendrick J, Bertagnolli D, Bielstein C, Bishwakarma P, Bowlus J, Boyer G, Brouner K, Casian B, Casper T, Chakka AB, Chakrabarty R, Chance RK, Chavan S, Clark M, Colbert K, Collman F, Daniel S, Departee M, DiValentin P, Donadio N, Dotson N, Egdorf T, Fliss T, Gabitto M, Garcia J, Gary A, Gasperini M, Gloe J, Goldy J, Gore BB, Graybuck L, Greisman N, Haeseleer F, Halterman C, Haradon Z, Hastings SD, Helback O, Ho W, Hockemeyer D, Huang C, Huff S, Hunker A, Johansen N, Jones D, Juneau Z, Kalmbach B, Kannan M, Khem S, Kussick E, Kutsal R, Larsen R, Lee C, Lee AY, Leibly M, Lenz GH, Li S, Liang E, Lusk N, Madigan Z, Malloy J, Malone J, McCue R, Melchor J, Mollenkopf T, Moosman S, Morin E, Newman D, Ng L, Ngo K, Omstead V, Otto S, Oyama A, Pena N, Pham T, Phillips E, Pom CA, Potekhina L, Ransford S, Ray PL, Rette D, Reynoldson C, Rimorin C, Rocha D, Ruiz A, Sanchez REA, Sawyer L, Sedeno-Cortes A, Sevigny JP, Shapovalova N, Shepard N, Shulga L, Sigler AR, Siverts L, Soliman S, Somasundaram S, Staats B, Stewart K, Szelenyi E, Tieu M, Trader C, Tran A, van Velthoven CTJ, Walker M, Wang Y, Weed N, Wirthlin M, Wood T, Wynalda B, Yao Z, Zhou T, Ariza J, Dee N, Reding M, Ronellenfitch K, Mufti S, Sunkin SM, Smith KA, Esposito L, Waters J, Thyagarajan B, Yao S, Lein ES, Zeng H, Levi BP, Ngai J, Ting JT, Tasic B. Cell. 2025 May 16:S0092-8674(25)00513-6. doi: 10.1016/j.cell.2025.05.002. PubMed 40403729.
Backbone
  Vector backbone: pAAV2
  Vector type: AAV
Growth in bacteria
  Bacterial resistance: Ampicillin, 100 μg/mL
  Growth temperature: 37°C
  Growth strain: NEB Stable
  Copy number: High Copy
Gene/Insert
  Gene/Insert name: SYFP2
  Species: Synthetic
  Promoter: minRho
  Cloning method: Gibson Cloning
Terms and licenses: Academic/Nonprofit Terms; Industry Terms: Not Available to Industry
How to cite: AiP11712 - pAAV-hsA2-AiE0219h-minRho-SYFP2-WPRE3-BGHpA (Alias: CN1712) was a gift from Allen Institute for Brain Science & Boaz Levi (Addgene plasmid # 230101 ; http://n2t.net/addgene:230101 ; RRID:Addgene_230101)
